Addgene plasmid #110217: pNIC-ZB-SPRTNwt-FL
Purpose: Expression in E. coli of full-length wild-type SPRTN protein, with His and ZB tags at N-terminus.
Depositing lab: Kristijan Ramadan. Depositing organization: University of Oxford. Publication: Metalloprotease SPRTN/DVC1 Orchestrates Replication-Coupled DNA-Protein Crosslink Repair. Vaz B, Popovic M, Newman JA, Fielden J, Aitkenhead H, Halder S, Singh AN, Vendrell I, Fischer R, Torrecilla I, Drobnitzky N, Freire R, Amor DJ, Lockhart PJ, Kessler BM, McKenna GW, Gileadi O, Ramadan K. Mol Cell. 2016 Nov 17;64(4):704-719. doi: 10.1016/j.molcel.2016.09.032. Epub 2016 Oct 27. PubMed 27871366.
Backbone
  Vector backbone: pNIC-ZB
  Backbone manufacturer: Opher Gileadi, Addgene plasmid #26107
  Modifications to backbone: vector treated with BsaI, then with T4 DNA polymerase in presence of dGTP
  Vector type: Bacterial Expression
Growth in bacteria
  Bacterial resistance: Kanamycin, 50 μg/mL
  Growth temperature: 37°C
  Growth strain: DH5alpha
  Growth instructions: Growth Strain Other: Rosetta DE3
  Copy number: High Copy
Gene/Insert
  Gene/Insert name: SPRTN (alt names: C1orf124; DVC1)
  Species: H. sapiens (human)
  Insert size (bp): 1494
  Mutation: P296L (see depositor comments below)
  Entrez Gene: SPRTN (a.k.a. C1orf124, DVC1, PRO4323, spartan)
  Cloning method: Ligation Independent Cloning; 5′ cloning site NdeI (not destroyed); 3′ cloning site unknown (unknown if destroyed)
  Sequencing primers: 5′ unknown
Terms and licenses: Academic/Nonprofit Terms; Industry Terms: Not Available to Industry
Depositor comments: According to the large datasets deposited in various databses like: dbSNP, 1000 Genomes, the ExAC and the gnomAD browser, the variant c.887C>T, p.Pro296Leu is found roughly in 50% of general world population. Moreover, according to the large-scale sequencing studies involving more than 135 000 healthy individuals deposited in The Genome Aggregation Database (gnomAD), it is more prevalent than the previously assigned reference allele in the European population, with a minor allele frequency of 0.69: http://gnomad.broadinstitute.org/variant/1-231488524-C-T Taken this into account, this variant (P296L) is s actually the accurate reference (wild-type) allele, and thus this variant can not be the cause of any Mendelian disease. This is the reason why all our vectors bear this variant.
How to cite: pNIC-ZB-SPRTNwt-FL was a gift from Kristijan Ramadan (Addgene plasmid # 110217 ; http://n2t.net/addgene:110217 ; RRID:Addgene_110217)
