[The description below was written by a language model from this plasmid's Addgene catalogue record and pLannotate feature annotations shown in this document.]
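Description:
pNIC-ZB-SPRTNwt-FL is a bacterial expression plasmid (about 7 kb) for producing full-length human SPRTN (also called DVC1, C1orf124 or spartan) in E. coli. It is built on pNIC-ZB, a pET-style ligation-independent cloning vector. The backbone was opened with BsaI and treated with T4 DNA polymerase in the presence of dGTP to create the single-stranded overhangs used for insert annealing. Selection is by kanamycin through an aph(3')-Ia gene. Replication relies on a ColE1/pMB1-type origin accompanied by the pBR322 bom site and rop gene; the catalogue lists the plasmid as high copy, although rop normally moderates copy number. An f1 origin and residual fragments of a tetracycline-resistance gene are also annotated in the backbone.

Expression is driven by a T7 promoter with an adjacent lac operator and the T7 gene 10 ribosome binding site, and it ends at a T7 terminator. A plasmid-borne lacI gene supplies repressor, so transcription is IPTG-inducible in hosts that carry T7 RNA polymerase, such as the Rosetta DE3 strain named in the record. The SPRTN coding sequence is fused downstream of the Z-basic tag, a positively charged engineered Z domain of staphylococcal protein A that allows capture by cation-exchange chromatography. The catalogue also describes an N-terminal His tag, but the feature table does not annotate one upstream of the insert. The only His-like fragment it reports lies after the SPRTN reading frame and is probably untranslated vector sequence.

The insert carries P296L. The depositors argue that this is the more common population allele and therefore treat it as wild type. The plasmid serves to purify recombinant SPRTN metalloprotease, which the associated publication links to replication-coupled DNA–protein crosslink repair.
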