Features (pLannotate 1.2.2; 20 found; start..end, strand, type, name):
     61..79      +  promoter       T7 promoter: promoter for bacteriophage T7 RNA polymerase
     80..104     +  protein_bind   lac operator: The lac repressor binds to the lac operator to inhibit transcription in E. coli. This inhibition can be relieved by adding lactose or isopropyl-β-D-thiogalactopyranoside (IPTG). lac repressor encoded by lacI
    119..141     +  RBS            RBS: efficient ribosome binding site from bacteriophage T7 gene 10 (Olins and Rangwala, 1989)
    179..349     +  CDS            Z-basic tag: Z domain of staphylococcal protein A, engineered to contain multiple positive charges (Hedhammar and Hober, 2007) useful for purifying tagged proteins by cation-exchange chromatography
    377..1843    +  CDS            SPRTN: SPRTN_HUMAN - Also known as C1orf124 From Homo sapiens (Human).
   1909..1926    +  CDS            9xHis (fragment): 9xHis affinity tag
   1936..1985    +  CDS            SET1 (fragment): solubility-enhancement tag derived from T7 phage gene 10B
   1993..2040    +  terminator     T7 terminator: transcription terminator for bacteriophage T7 RNA polymerase
   2077..2505    +  rep_origin     f1 ori (sequence partly withheld): f1 bacteriophage origin of replication; arrow indicates direction of (+) strand synthesis
   2558..2615    +  promoter       AmpR promoter (fragment): bla
   2624..3439    -  CDS            KanR: aminoglycoside phosphotransferase; aph(3')-Ia; confers resistance to kanamycin in bacteria or G418 (Geneticin®) in eukaryotes
   3561..4149    +  rep_origin     ori: high-copy-number ColE1/pMB1/pBR322/pUC origin of replication
   4335..4474    -  misc_feature   bom: basis of mobility region from pBR322
   4576..4767    -  CDS            rop: Rop protein, which maintains plasmids at low copy number; rop
   4784..5164    +  CDS            YPB1_ECOLX: Protein predicted: Swiss-Prot protein existence level 4. From Escherichia coli.
   5236..5527    -  CDS            TcR (fragment): tetracycline efflux protein; tet; confers resistance to tetracycline
   5542..5563    -  protein_bind   CAP binding site: CAP binding activates transcription in the presence of cAMP. E. coli catabolite activator protein
   5576..6658    -  CDS            lacI: lac repressor; lacI; The lac repressor binds to the lac operator to inhibit transcription in E. coli. This inhibition can be relieved by adding lactose or isopropyl-β-D-thiogalactopyranoside (IPTG).
   6659..6736    -  promoter       lacI promoter: lacI
   6744..39      -  CDS            TcR (fragment) (across the origin): tetracycline efflux protein; tet; confers resistance to tetracycline
>Addgene plasmid #110217 | pNIC-ZB-SPRTNwt-FL | addgene full sequence | sequence record 210943 | Addgene NGS Result
CCGGTGATGCCGGCCACGATGCGTCCGGCGTAGAGGATCGAGATCTCGATCCCGCGAAATTAATACGACT
CACTATAGGGGAATTGTGAGCGGATAACAATTCCCCTCTAGAAATAATTTTGTTTAACTTTAAGAAGGAG
ATATACATATGCACCATCATCATCATCATTCTTCTGGTGTGGATAACAAGTTCAACAAGGAGCGTCGAAG
AGCTCGCCGTGAAATTCGCCATCTGCCGAACCTGAACCGCGAACAGCGTCGCGCATTTATTCGCAGCCTG
CGCGATGATCCGAGCCAGAGCGCGAACCTGCTGGCGGAAGCGAAGAAGCTGAACGATGCGCAGCCGAAGG
GTACCGAGAACCTGTACTTCCAATCCATGGATGATGACTTGATGTTGGCACTGCGGCTTCAGGAGGAGTG
GAACTTGCAGGAGGCGGAGCGCGATCATGCCCAGGAGTCCCTGTCGCTAGTGGACGCGTCGTGGGAGTTG
GTGGACCCCACACCGGACTTGCAGGCACTGTTTGTTCAGTTTAACGACCAATTCTTCTGGGGCCAGCTGG
AGGCCGTCGAGGTGAAGTGGAGCGTGCGAATGACCCTGTGTGCTGGGATATGCAGCTATGAAGGGAAGGG
TGGAATGTGTTCCATCCGTCTCAGCGAACCCCTTTTGAAGTTGAGGCCAAGAAAGGATCTTGTAGAGACC
CTCCTGCATGAAATGATACATGCCTATTTATTTGTCACTAATAACGACAAAGACCGAGAAGGGCATGGTC
CAGAATTTTGTAAACATATGCATCGCATCAACAGCCTGACTGGAGCCAATATAACGGTATACCATACTTT
TCACGATGAGGTGGATGAGTATCGGCGACACTGGTGGCGCTGCAATGGGCCGTGCCAGCACAGGCCACCG
TATTACGGCTATGTCAAACGAGCTACTAACAGGGAACCCTCTGCTCATGACTATTGGTGGGCTGAGCACC
AGAAAACCTGTGGAGGCACTTACATAAAAATCAAGGAACCAGAGAATTACTCAAAAAAAGGCAAAGGAAA
GGCAAAACTAGGAAAGGAACCAGTATTGGCCGCAGAGAATAAAGATAAACCCAACAGAGGTGAGGCCCAG
CTAGTAATCCCTTTTAGTGGGAAAGGATATGTTCTAGGAGAAACAAGCAATTTACCTTCACCTGGGAAAC
TGATCACTTCACATGCCATTAATAAAACCCAAGATCTTTTAAATCAAAACCATTCAGCAAATGCTGTAAG
ACTTAATTCTAAAATCAAGGTGAAATTTGAACAGAATGGTTCAAGTAAAAATTCTCATCTGGTCTCCCCT
GCTGTTAGTAACAGTCACCAAAATGTTCTAAGCAACTACTTTCCTAGAGTATCATTTGCCAACCAAAAGG
CTTTCAGAGGTGTGAATGGATCTCCAAGGATAAGTGTAACAGTTGGCAACATCCCTAAAAACTCAGTCTC
TTCTAGTTCTCAGAGAAGGGTTTCATCTTCTAAGATATCCCTAAGAAATTCTTCAAAAGTAACGGAATCA
GCATCTGTGATGCCATCCCAGGATGTGAGTGGGTCTGAAGATACATTCCCAAATAAACGACCTAGGCTAG
AAGATAAGACTGTTTTTGACAATTTTTTTATCAAGAAAGAGCAAATAAAAAGCAGTGGTAATGATCCAAA
GTATAGTACAACCACAGCTCAGAATTCCAGCAGTTCATCCAGTCAGAGCAAAATGGTTAATTGCCCAGTT
TGTCAGAATGAAGTTCTGGAGTCTCAGATTAATGAGCACTTGGACTGGTGCCTTGAAGGTGACAGCATCA
AAGTCAAAAGCGAAGAAAGTCTTTGACAGTAAAGGTGGATACGGATCCGAATTCGAGCTCCGTCGACAAG
CTTGCGGCCGCACTCGAGCACCACCACCACCACCACTGAGATCCGGCTGCTAACAAAGCCCGAAAGGAAG
CTGAGTTGGCTGCTGCCACCGCTGAGCAATAACTAGCATAACCCCTTGGGGCCTCTAAACGGGTCTTGAG
GGGTTTTTTGCTGAAAGGAGGAACTATATCCGGATTGGCGAATGGG
[124 nt withheld, positions 2077-2200]
C
[91 nt withheld, positions 2202-2292]
A
[49 nt withheld, positions 2294-2342]
CCTTTGACGTTGGAGTCCACGTTCTTT
[37 nt withheld, positions 2370-2406]
ACCCTATCTCGGTCTATTCTTTTGATTTATAAGGGATTTTGCCGATTTCGGCCTATTGGTTAAAAAATGA
GCTGATTTAACAAAAATTTAACGCGAATTTTAACAAAATATTAACGCTTACAATTTAGGTGGCACTTTTC
GGGGAAATGTGCGCGGAACCCCTATTTGTTTATTTTTCTAAATACATTCAAATATGTATCCGCTCATGAA
TTAATTCTTAGAAAAACTCATCGAGCATCAAATGAAACTGCAATTTATTCATATCAGGATTATCAATACC
ATATTTTTGAAAAAGCCGTTTCTGTAATGAAGGAGAAAACTCACCGAGGCAGTTCCATAGGATGGCAAGA
TCCTGGTATCGGTCTGCGATTCCGACTCGTCCAACATCAATACAACCTATTAATTTCCCCTCGTCAAAAA
TAAGGTTATCAAGTGAGAAATCACCATGAGTGACGACTGAATCCGGTGAGAATGGCAAAAGTTTATGCAT
TTCTTTCCAGACTTGTTCAACAGGCCAGCCATTACGCTCGTCATCAAAATCACTCGCATCAACCAAACCG
TTATTCATTCGTGATTGCGCCTGAGCGAGACGAAATACGCGATCGCTGTTAAAAGGACAATTACAAACAG
GAATCGAATGCAACCGGCGCAGGAACACTGCCAGCGCATCAACAATATTTTCACCTGAATCAGGATATTC
TTCTAATACCTGGAATGCTGTTTTCCCGGGGATCGCAGTGGTGAGTAACCATGCATCATCAGGAGTACGG
ATAAAATGCTTGATGGTCGGAAGAGGCATAAATTCCGTCAGCCAGTTTAGTCTGACCATCTCATCTGTAA
CATCATTGGCAACGCTACCTTTGCCATGTTTCAGAAACAACTCTGGCGCATCGGGCTTCCCATACAATCG
ATAGATTGTCGCACCTGATTGCCCGACATTATCGCGAGCCCATTTATACCCATATAAATCAGCATCCATG
TTGGAATTTAATCGCGGCCTAGAGCAAGACGTTTCCCGTTGAATATGGCTCATAACACCCCTTGTATTAC
TGTTTATGTAAGCAGACAGTTTTATTGTTCATGACCAAAATCCCTTAACGTGAGTTTTCGTTCCACTGAG
CGTCAGACCCCGTAGAAAAGATCAAAGGATCTTCTTGAGATCCTTTTTTTCTGCGCGTAATCTGCTGCTT
GCAAACAAAAAAACCACCGCTACCAGCGGTGGTTTGTTTGCCGGATCAAGAGCTACCAACTCTTTTTCCG
AAGGTAACTGGCTTCAGCAGAGCGCAGATACCAAATACTGTCCTTCTAGTGTAGCCGTAGTTAGGCCACC
ACTTCAAGAACTCTGTAGCACCGCCTACATACCTCGCTCTGCTAATCCTGTTACCAGTGGCTGCTGCCAG
TGGCGATAAGTCGTGTCTTACCGGGTTGGACTCAAGACGATAGTTACCGGATAAGGCGCAGCGGTCGGGC
TGAACGGGGGGTTCGTGCACACAGCCCAGCTTGGAGCGAACGACCTACACCGAACTGAGATACCTACAGC
GTGAGCTATGAGAAAGCGCCACGCTTCCCGAAGGGAGAAAGGCGGACAGGTATCCGGTAAGCGGCAGGGT
CGGAACAGGAGAGCGCACGAGGGAGCTTCCAGGGGGAAACGCCTGGTATCTTTATAGTCCTGTCGGGTTT
CGCCACCTCTGACTTGAGCGTCGATTTTTGTGATGCTCGTCAGGGGGGCGGAGCCTATGGAAAAACGCCA
GCAACGCGGCCTTTTTACGGTTCCTGGCCTTTTGCTGGCCTTTTGCTCACATGTTCTTTCCTGCGTTATC
CCCTGATTCTGTGGATAACCGTATTACCGCCTTTGAGTGAGCTGATACCGCTCGCCGCAGCCGAACGACC
GAGCGCAGCGAGTCAGTGAGCGAGGAAGCGGAAGAGCGCCTGATGCGGTATTTTCTCCTTACGCATCTGT
GCGGTATTTCACACCGCAATGGTGCACTCTCAGTACAATCTGCTCTGATGCCGCATAGTTAAGCCAGTAT
ACACTCCGCTATCGCTACGTGACTGGGTCATGGCTGCGCCCCGACACCCGCCAACACCCGCTGACGCGCC
CTGACGGGCTTGTCTGCTCCCGGCATCCGCTTACAGACAAGCTGTGACCGTCTCCGGGAGCTGCATGTGT
CAGAGGTTTTCACCGTCATCACCGAAACGCGCGAGGCAGCTGCGGTAAAGCTCATCAGCGTGGTCGTGAA
GCGATTCACAGATGTCTGCCTGTTCATCCGCGTCCAGCTCGTTGAGTTTCTCCAGAAGCGTTAATGTCTG
GCTTCTGATAAAGCGGGCCATGTTAAGGGCGGTTTTTTCCTGTTTGGTCACTGATGCCTCCGTGTAAGGG
GGATTTCTGTTCATGGGGGTAATGATACCGATGAAACGAGAGAGGATGCTCACGATACGGGTTACTGATG
ATGAACATGCCCGGTTACTGGAACGTTGTGAGGGTAAACAACTGGCGGTATGGATGCGGCGGGACCAGAG
AAAAATCACTCAGGGTCAATGCCAGCGCTTCGTTAATACAGATGTAGGTGTTCCACAGGGTAGCCAGCAG
CATCCTGCGATGCAGATCCGGAACATAATGGTGCAGGGCGCTGACTTCCGCGTTTCCAGACTTTACGAAA
CACGGAAACCGAAGACCATTCATGTTGTTGCTCAGGTCGCAGACGTTTTGCAGCAGCAGTCGCTTCACGT
TCGCTCGCGTATCGGTGATTCATTCTGCTAACCAGTAAGGCAACCCCGCCAGCCTAGCCGGGTCCTCAAC
GACAGGAGCACGATCATGCGCACCCGTGGGGCCGCCATGCCGGCGATAATGGCCTGCTTCTCGCCGAAAC
GTTTGGTGGCGGGACCAGTGACGAAGGCTTGAGCGAGGGCGTGCAAGATTCCGAATACCGCAAGCGACAG
GCCGATCATCGTCGCGCTCCAGCGAAAGCGGTCCTCGCCGAAAATGACCCAGAGCGCTGCCGGCACCTGT
CCTACGAGTTGCATGATAAAGAAGACAGTCATAAGTGCGGCGACGATAGTCATGCCCCGCGCCCACCGGA
AGGAGCTGACTGGGTTGAAGGCTCTCAAGGGCATCGGTCGAGATCCCGGTGCCTAATGAGTGAGCTAACT
TACATTAATTGCGTTGCGCTCACTGCCCGCTTTCCAGTCGGGAAACCTGTCGTGCCAGCTGCATTAATGA
ATCGGCCAACGCGCGGGGAGAGGCGGTTTGCGTATTGGGCGCCAGGGTGGTTTTTCTTTTCACCAGTGAG
ACGGGCAACAGCTGATTGCCCTTCACCGCCTGGCCCTGAGAGAGTTGCAGCAAGCGGTCCACGCTGGTTT
GCCCCAGCAGGCGAAAATCCTGTTTGATGGTGGTTAACGGCGGGATATAACATGAGCTGTCTTCGGTATC
GTCGTATCCCACTACCGAGATATCCGCACCAACGCGCAGCCCGGACTCGGTAATGGCGCGCATTGCGCCC
AGCGCCATCTGATCGTTGGCAACCAGCATCGCAGTGGGAACGATGCCCTCATTCAGCATTTGCATGGTTT
GTTGAAAACCGGACATGGCACTCCAGTCGCCTTCCCGTTCCGCTATCGGCTGAATTTGATTGCGAGTGAG
ATATTTATGCCAGCCAGCCAGACGCAGACGCGCCGAGACAGAACTTAATGGGCCCGCTAACAGCGCGATT
TGCTGGTGACCCAATGCGACCAGATGCTCCACGCCCAGTCGCGTACCGTCTTCATGGGAGAAAATAATAC
TGTTGATGGGTGTCTGGTCAGAGACATCAAGAAATAACGCCGGAACATTAGTGCAGGCAGCTTCCACAGC
AATGGCATCCTGGTCATCCAGCGGATAGTTAATGATCAGCCCACTGACGCGTTGCGCGAGAAGATTGTGC
ACCGCCGCTTTACAGGCTTCGACGCCGCTTCGTTCTACCATCGACACCACCACGCTGGCACCCAGTTGAT
CGGCGCGAGATTTAATCGCCGCGACAATTTGCGACGGCGCGTGCAGGGCCAGACTGGAGGTGGCAACGCC
AATCAGCAACGACTGTTTGCCCGCCAGTTGTTGTGCCACGCGGTTGGGAATGTAATTCAGCTCCGCCATC
GCCGCTTCCACTTTTTCCCGCGTTTTCGCAGAAACGTGGCTGGCCTGGTTCACCACGCGGGAAACGGTCT
GATAAGAGACACCGGCATACTCTGCGACATCGTATAACGTTACTGGTTTCACATTCACCACCCTGAATTG
ACTCTCTTCCGGGCGCTATCATGCCATACCGCGAAAGGTTTTGCGCCATTCGATGGTGTCCGGGATCTCG
ACGCTCTCCCTTATGCGACTCCTGCATTAGGAAGCAGCCCAGTAGTAGGTTGAGGCCGTTGAGCACCGCC
GCCGCAAGGAATGGTGCATGCAAGGAGATGGCGCCCAACAGTCCCCCGGCCACGGGGCCTGCCACCATAC
CCACGCCGAAACAAGCGCTCATGAGCCCGAAGTGGCGAGCCCGATCTTCCCCATCGGTGATGTCGGCGAT
ATAGGCGCCAGCAACCGCACCTGTGGCG
