>Addgene plasmid #110217 | pNIC-ZB-SPRTNwt-FL | depositor partial sequence | sequence record 207471 | pNIC-ZB-SPRTN-wt-FL from T7R primer
NNNNNNNNNNNTCNNGCTTTGTTAGCAGCCGGATCTCAGTGGTGGTGGTGGTGGTGCTCGAGTGCGGCCG
CAAGCTTGTCGACGGAGCTCGAATTCGGATCCGTATCCACCTTTACTGTCAAAGACTTTCTTCGCTTTTG
ACTTTGATGCTGTCACCTTCAAGGCACCAGTCCAAGTGCTCATTAATCTGAGACTCCAGAACTTCATTCT
GACAAACTGGGCAATTAACCATTTTGCTCTGACTGGATGAACTGCTGGAATTCTGAGCTGTGGTTGTACT
ATACTTTGGATCATTACCACTGCTTTTTATTTGCTCTTTCTTGATAAAAAAATTGTCAAAAACAGTCTTA
TCTTCTAGCCTAGGTCGTTTATTTGGGAATGTATCTTCAGACCCACTCACATCCTGGGATGGCATCACAG
ATGCTGATTCCGTTACTTTTGAAGAATTTCTTAGGGATATCTTAGAAGATGAAACCCTTCTCTGAGAACT
AGAAGAGACTGAGTTTTTAGGGATGTTGCCAACTGTTACACTTATCCTTGGAGATCCATTCACACCTCTG
AAAGCCTTTTGGTTGGCAAATGATACTCTAGGAAAGTAGTTGCTTAGAACATTTTGGTGACTGTTACTAA
CAGCAGGGGAGACCAGATGAGAATTTTTACTTGAACCATTCTGTTCAAATTTCACCTTGATTTTAGAATT
AAGTCTTACAGCATTTGCTGAATGGTTTTGATTTAAAAGATCTTGGGTTTTATTAATGGCATGTGAAGTG
ATCAGTTTCCCAGGTGAAGGTAAATTGCTTGTTTCTCCTAGAACATATCCTTTCCCACTAAAAGGGATTA
CTAGCTGGGCCTCACCTCTGTTGGGTTTATCTTTATTCTCTGCGGCCAATACTGGTTCCTTTCCTAGTTT
TGCCTTTCCTTTGCCTTTTTTTGAGTAATTCTCTGGTTCCTTGATTTTTATGTAAGTGCCTCCACAGGTT
TTCTGGTGCTCAGCCCACCAATAGTCATGAGCAGAGGGTTCCCTGTTAGTAGCTCGTTTGACATAGCCGT
AATACGGTGGCCTGTGCTGGCACGGCCCATTGCAGCGCCACCAGTGTCGCCGATACTCATCCACCTCATC
GTGAAAAGTATGGTATACCGTTATATTGGCTCCAGTCAGGCTGTTGATGCGATGCATATGTTTACAAAAT
TCTGGACCATGCCCTTCTCGGTCTTTGTCGTTATTANTGACAAATAAATAGGCATGTATCATTTCATGCA
GGAGGNTCTCTACAANNTCCTTTCTTGGCCTCAACTTCAAAAGGGGTTCGCTNAANCGGATGGAANNCAT
TCCACCCTTCCCTTCATAGCTGCANATCCCAGNNNANANGGNTCATTCNNANNNNCCACTTCACCNNNAC
GGCCTCCANTNGGCCCCAAAAAANTTGGNCNTTAAANNNAAAAAANNNNCNNGNCAANNCCGGGGGGGGN
TCCANNAATNCCCNNNANNNNNNNNNNNNNNNAAGGGNNNNNNNGGGNNNNNNNNCCGNNNCCCNNNNNN
GNAANTTCNNNNCNNNNTNNNNGCCNNNNGNCNNNTNAANNTNNNNNTCCNNGGNTTNGGAAANNNNNGT
NNNNNNGNAACCNTNNNNNNNNNNNNNNNNTNNAANTTNNNNNNNTNCNNNNNNNNNNTNNNNNNNGGNN
NNGNNNNNTNNNNNNNGNNNNNAAAANNNNNGNNNNNNNTTTTNCCNGGNTTNNNNNNNCCCNNNANNGG
GNANNNNNCNGGGNNNNTTNNNNNACCNNNNNNNNNACCTNNNNNCCCCNCCNNAAAAANNNNNNNNNAA
ANGGNNNNAANNNNNNNNNNNNNNTNNANNNNAAANNAAAANNTTTTNNNNNGGNNNNNNNTTTTCCNNC
NANNNNNNNANNNNNGGGNTNNAATTTNNNGGNNNAANNNNNNNNNNNNNNCCCGGNNNNNNGGGNNNNN
NNNNCNNNCCNNNGGGGGNNGGGNNCNNTTNCCNNNNNNNNNNNNNNAANNNNNNNNNNNNNNNNNNNTT
TTNNNNNGNNNNGGNCCCNNNNNG
