>Addgene plasmid #110217 | pNIC-ZB-SPRTNwt-FL | depositor partial sequence | sequence record 207472 | pNIC-ZB-SPRTN-wt-FL from T7F primer
NNNNNNNNNNNNNNCTAGAATAATTTTGTTTANCTTTAAGAAGGAGATATACATATGCACCATCATCATC
ATCATTCTTCTGGTGTGGATAACAAGTTCAACAAGGAGCGTCGAAGAGCTCGCCGTGAAATTCGCCATCT
GCCGAACCTGAACCGCGAACAGCGTCGCGCATTTATTCGCAGCCTGCGCGATGATCCGAGCCAGAGCGCG
AACCTGCTGGCGGAAGCGAAGAAGCTGAACGATGCGCAGCCGAAGGGTACCGAGAACCTGTACTTCCAAT
CCATGGATGATGACTTGATGTTGGCACTGCGGCTTCAGGAGGAGTGGAACTTGCAGGAGGCGGAGCGCGA
TCATGCCCAGGAGTCCCTGTCGCTAGTGGACGCGTCGTGGGAGTTGGTGGACCCCACACCGGACTTGCAG
GCACTGTTTGTTCAGTTTAACGACCAATTCTTCTGGGGCCAGCTGGAGGCCGTCGAGGTGAAGTGGAGCG
TGCGAATGACCCTGTGTGCTGGGATATGCAGCTATGAAGGGAAGGGTGGAATGTGTTCCATCCGTCTCAG
CGAACCCCTTTTGAAGTTGAGGCCAAGAAAGGATCTTGTAGAGACCCTCCTGCATGAAATGATACATGCC
TATTTATTTGTCACTAATAACGACAAAGACCGAGAAGGGCATGGTCCAGAATTTTGTAAACATATGCATC
GCATCAACAGCCTGACTGGAGCCAATATAACGGTATACCATACTTTTCACGATGAGGTGGATGAGTATCG
GCGACACTGGTGGCGCTGCAATGGGCCGTGCCAGCACAGGCCACCGTATTACGGCTATGTCAAACGAGCT
ACTAACAGGGAACCCTCTGCTCATGACTATTGGTGGGCTGAGCACCAGAAAACCTGTGGAGGCACTTACA
TAAAAATCAAGGAACCAGAGAATTACTCAAAAAAAGGCAAAGGAAAGGCAAAACTAGGAAAGGAACCAGT
ATTGGCCGCAGAGAATAAAGATAAACCCAACAGAGGTGAGGCCCAGCTAGTAATCCCTTTTAGTGGGAAA
GGATATGTTCTAGGAGAAACAAGCAATTTACCTTCACCTGGGAAACTGATCACTTCACATGCCATTAATA
AAACCCAAGATCTTTTAAATCAAAACCATTCAGCAAATGCTGTAAGACTTAATTCTAAAATCAAGGTGAA
ATTTGAACAGAATGGTTCAAGTAAAAATTCTCATCTGGNCTCCCCTGCTGTTAGTAACAGTCACCAAANN
NTTCTAAGCAACTACTTTNCCTNNAGNNNCATTTTGCCAACCAAAAGGNTTTNCAAANGGNNNGAATGGN
NNNTCCNAAGGATAANNNNAANNAGTTGGNCAANNNCCTNAAAANNTNNNNNNNNTTCNAGTTNNNAAAA
AANGGGTTTCANNNTNNNAANNTNNCCNTNAAAANTTNNNNNAAANNNTAACNGNATCCNNCATNNNGGN
ATGGCCNNCCCNAGGAANGNNNNNNGGGNNNNNAAANNTNNNTTNCCAANNNAAANCNNACNNNAGNNCT
TANAANAAAAAANNNNGNTTTTNNNNNANNTTTTTTTTNNCNANNAANNNNCNANNTTAAANNNNNNNNN
GNNNNNNNNNNNCCAANNNNNNNNNANNNCCCCNNNNNNNNNANANTTNCCNNGGGGNNNNNNNCCCNNN
NCNNNNNNAAAANGGNNNNNNNTNGCCCNNNTTTTNNNNAAAANNNNNATNNNNNGGNNNNNNCCNNNNN
NNNNNNGNNNCNNTNNGGANNNNNGGGGCNNNTNNNNNGGGNAANNNNNNNNNANNNNNNNNNNNNAAAA
AAANNNTTTTTNANNNNAAAANGGGGGGNNNNNNNGNNNNNNAANNNNNNNNNNNNNNNNNNAAAAATNN
NGGGNNNNNNNNNNNTNNNNCCCCCCCCCCNNNNNCNNNNNNNNNNNNNNNGGNNNNNNANNNCCNNNNN
NNNANNNNANNNNNNNNNNNCNNNCNNNNNNAANNAAANNAANNNCNNNNNNGGNNNNNNNNAANNNNNN
NNNGGNNNTTTTTCNAAA
